>Addgene plasmid #229198 | lvl1-S5S6 [backbone] | addgene full sequence | sequence record 478241 | Addgene NGS Result
AAAGGGGTAATGGTCTCACGCTGGTAGATAAGTTGATTTAGCCATAAAATATTGTTTCCGTGACCCCTTA
ATTAATAGGGATAACAGGGTAATATCTTGCCCTGCACGAATACCAGCGACCCCTTGCCCAAATACTTGCC
GTGGGCCTCGGCCTGAGAGCCAAAACACTTGATGCGGAAGAAGTCGGTGCGCTCCTGCTTGTCGCCGGCA
TCGTTGCGCCACATCTAGGATCTGCCAGGAACCGTAAAAAGGCCGCGTTGCTGGCGTTTTTCCATAGGCT
CCGCCCCCCTGACGAGCATCACAAAAATCGACGCTCAAGTCAGAGGTGGCGAAACCCGACAGGACTATAA
AGATACCAGGCGTTTCCCCCTGGAAGCTCCCTCGTGCGCTCTCCTGTTCCGACCCTGCCGCTTACCGGAT
ACCTGTCCGCCTTTCTCCCTTCGGGAAGCGTGGCGCTTTCTCATAGCTCACGCTGTAGGTATCTCAGTTC
GGTGTAGGTCGTTCGCTCCAAGCTGGGCTGTGTGCACGAACCCCCCGTTCAGCCCGACCGCTGCGCCTTA
TCCGGTAACTATCGTCTTGAGTCCAACCCGGTAAGACACGACTTATCGCCACTGGCAGCAGCCACTGGTA
ACAGGATTAGCAGAGCGAGGTATGTAGGCGGTGCTACAGAGTTCTTGAAGTGGTGGCCTAACTACGGCTA
CACTAGAAGAACAGTATTTGGTATCTGCGCTCTGCTGAAGCCAGTTACCTTCGGAAAAAGAGTTGGTAGC
TCTTGATCCGGCAAACAAACCACCGCTGGTAGCGGTGGTTTTTTTGTTTGCAAGCAGCAGATTACGCGCA
GAAAAAAAGGATCTCAAGAAGATCCTTTGATCTTTTCTACGGGGTCTGACGCTCAGTGGAACGAAAACTC
ACGTTAAGGGATTTTGGTCATGAGATTATCAAAAAGGATCTTCACCTAGATCCTTTTAAATTAAAAATGA
AGTTTTAAATCAATCTAAAGTATATATGAGTAAACTTGGTCTGACAGTTACCAATGCTTAATCAGTGAGG
CACCTATCTCAGCGATCTGTCTATTTCGTTCATCCATAGTTGCCTGACTCCCCGTCGTGTAGATAACTAC
GATACGGGAGGGCTTACCATCTGGCCCCAGTGCTGCAATGATACCGCGAGAACCACGCTCACCGGCTCCA
GATTTATCAGCAATAAACCAGCCAGCCGGAAGGGCCGAGCGCAGAAGTGGTCCTGCAACTTTATCCGCCT
CCATCCAGTCTATTAATTGTTGCCGGGAAGCTAGAGTAAGTAGTTCGCCAGTTAATAGTTTGCGCAACGT
TGTTGCCATTGCTACAGGCATCGTGGTGTCACGCTCGTCGTTTGGTATGGCTTCATTCAGCTCCGGTTCC
CAACGATCAAGGCGAGTTACATGATCCCCCATGTTGTGCAAAAAAGCGGTTAGCTCCTTCGGTCCTCCGA
TCGTTGTCAGAAGTAAGTTGGCCGCAGTGTTATCACTCATGGTTATGGCAGCACTGCATAATTCTCTTAC
TGTCATGCCATCCGTAAGATGCTTTTCTGTGACTGGTGAGTACTCAACCAAGTCATTCTGAGAATAGTGT
ATGCGGCGACCGAGTTGCTCTTGCCCGGCGTCAATACGGGATAATACCGCGCCACATAGCAGAACTTTAA
AAGTGCTCATCATTGGAAAACGTTCTTCGGGGCGAAAACTCTCAAGGATCTTACCGCTGTTGAGATCCAG
TTCGATGTAACCCACTCGTGCACCCAACTGATCTTCAGCATCTTTTACTTTCACCAGCGTTTCTGGGTGA
GCAAAAACAGGAAGGCAAAATGCCGCAAAAAAGGGAATAAGGGCGACACGGAAATGTTGAATACTCATAC
TCTTCCTTTTTCAATATTATTGAATCATTTATCAAGGTTATTGTCTCATGAGCGGATACATATTTGAATG
TATTTAGAAAAATAAACAAATAGGGGTTCCGCGCACGAATTGGCCAGCGCTGCATTACCCTGTTATCCCT
AACCGGTTGCTTGCAAAAGCAGTAATTGGAAAGCACTCTCAAAGAATCCGGAGTGAGACCGTATCACGAG
GCAGAATTTCAGATAAAAAAAATCCTTAGCTTTCGCTAAGGATGATTTCTGGAATTCGCGGCCGCTTCTA
GAGTCCCTATCAGTGATAGAGATACTGAGCACTACTAGAGAAAGAGGAGAAATACTAGATGGCTTCCTCC
GAAGACGTTATCAAAGAGTTCATGCGTTTCAAAGTTCGTATGGAAGGTTCCGTTAACGGTCACGAGTTCG
AAATCGAAGGTGAAGGTGAAGGTCGTCCGTACGAAGGTACCCAGACCGCTAAACTGAAAGTTACCAAAGG
TGGTCCGCTGCCGTTCGCTTGGGACATCCTGTCCCCGCAGTTCCAGTACGGTTCCAAAGCTTACGTTAAA
CACCCGGCTGACATCCCGGACTACCTGAAACTGTCCTTCCCGGAAGGTTTCAAATGGGAACGTGTTATGA
ACTTCGAAGACGGTGGTGTTGTTACCGTTACCCAGGACTCCTCCCTGCAAGACGGTGAGTTCATCTACAA
AGTTAAACTGCGTGGTACCAACTTCCCGTCCGACGGTCCGGTTATGCAGAAAAAAACCATGGGTTGGGAA
GCTTCCACCGAACGTATGTACCCGGAAGACGGTGCTCTGAAAGGTGAAATCAAAATGCGTCTGAAACTGA
AAGACGGTGGTCACTACGACGCTGAAGTTAAAACCACCTACATGGCTAAAAAACCGGTTCAGCTGCCGGG
TGCTTACAAAACCGACATCAAACTGGACATCACCTCCCACAACGAAGACTACACCATCGTTGAACAGTAC
GAACGTGCTGAAGGTCGTCACTCCACCGGTGCTTAATAACGCTGATAGTGCTAGTGTAGATCGCTACTAG
AGCCAGGCATCAAATAAAACGAAAGGCTCAGTCGAAAGACTGGGCCTTTCGTTTTATCTGTTGTTTGTCG
GTGAACGCTCTCTACTAGAGTCACACTGGCTCACCTTCGGGTGGGCCTTTCTGCGTTTATATACTAGTAG
GATCCTAACTCGACGTGCAGGCTTCCTCGCTCACTGACTCGCTGCGCTCGGTCGTTCGGCTGCGGCGAGC
GGTATCAGCTCACTC
Features (pLannotate 1.2.2; 10 found; start..end, strand, type, name):
    269..857     -  rep_origin     ori: high-copy-number ColE1/pMB1/pBR322/pUC origin of replication
   1028..1888    -  CDS            AmpR: β-lactamase; bla; confers resistance to ampicillin, carbenicillin, and related antibiotics
   1889..1993    -  promoter       AmpR promoter: bla
   2106..2149    -  terminator     bacterial terminator: putative bacterial transcription terminator
   2152..2173    +  misc_feature   BioBrick prefix: BioBrick prefix for parts that do not start with "ATG"
   2174..2202    +  promoter       PLtetO-1 promoter (fragment): modified phage lambda PL promoter with tet operator sites (Lutz and Bujard, 1997)
   2229..2903    +  CDS            mRFP1: mRFP1 is a basic (constitutively fluorescent) red fluorescent protein published in 2002, derived from Discosoma sp.. It is reported to be a somewhat slowly-maturing monomer with low acid sensitivity.
   2951..3022    +  terminator     rrnB T1 terminator: transcription terminator T1 from the E. coli rrnB gene
   3038..3065    +  terminator     T7Te terminator: phage T7 early transcription terminator
   3101..3       -  rep_origin     RSF ori (fragment) (across the origin): Plasmids containing the RSF 1030 origin of replication can be propagated in E. coli cells that contain additional plasmids with compatible origins.
