>Addgene plasmid #229198 | lvl1-S5S6 [backbone] Sequencing Result | analyzer sequence | sequence record 462333
AAAGGGGTAATGGTCTCACGCTGGTAGATAAGTTGATTTAGCCATAAAATATTGTTTCCGTGACCCCTTA
ATTAATAGGGATAACAGGGTAATATCTTGCCCTGCACGAATACCAGCGACCCCTTGCCCAAATACTTGCC
GTGGGCCTCGGCCTGAGAGCCAAAACACTTGATGCGGAAGAAGTCGGTGCGCTCCTGCTTGTCGCCGGCA
TCGTTGCGCCACATCTAGGATCTGCCAGGAACCGTAAAAAGGCCGCGTTGCTGGCGTTTTTCCATAGGCT
CCGCCCCCCTGACGAGCATCACAAAAATCGACGCTCAAGTCAGAGGTGGCGAAACCCGACAGGACTATAA
AGATACCAGGCGTTTCCCCCTGGAAGCTCCCTCGTGCGCTCTCCTGTTCCGACCCTGCCGCTTACCGGAT
ACCTGTCCGCCTTTCTCCCTTCGGGAAGCGTGGCGCTTTCTCATAGCTCACGCTGTAGGTATCTCAGTTC
GGTGTAGGTCGTTCGCTCCAAGCTGGGCTGTGTGCACGAACCCCCCGTTCAGCCCGACCGCTGCGCCTTA
TCCGGTAACTATCGTCTTGAGTCCAACCCGGTAAGACACGACTTATCGCCACTGGCAGCAGCCACTGGTA
ACAGGATTAGCAGAGCGAGGTATGTAGGCGGTGCTACAGAGTTCTTGAAGTGGTGGCCTAACTACGGCTA
CACTAGAAGAACAGTATTTGGTATCTGCGCTCTGCTGAAGCCAGTTACCTTCGGAAAAAGAGTTGGTAGC
TCTTGATCCGGCAAACAAACCACCGCTGGTAGCGGTGGTTTTTTTGTTTGCAAGCAGCAGATTACGCGCA
GAAAAAAAGGATCTCAAGAAGATCCTTTGATCTTTTCTACGGGGTCTGACGCTCAGTGGAACGAAAACTC
ACGTTAAGGGATTTTGGTCATGAGATTATCAAAAAGGATCTTCACCTAGATCCTTTTAAATTAAAAATGA
AGTTTTAAATCAATCTAAAGTATATATGAGTAAACTTGGTCTGACAGTTACCAATGCTTAATCAGTGAGG
CACCTATCTCAGCGATCTGTCTATTTCGTTCATCCATAGTTGCCTGACTCCCCGTCGTGTAGATAACTAC
GATACGGGAGGGCTTACCATCTGGCCCCAGTGCTGCAATGATACCGCGAGAACCACGCTCACCGGCTCCA
GATTTATCAGCAATAAACCAGCCAGCCGGAAGGGCCGAGCGCAGAAGTGGTCCTGCAACTTTATCCGCCT
CCATCCAGTCTATTAATTGTTGCCGGGAAGCTAGAGTAAGTAGTTCGCCAGTTAATAGTTTGCGCAACGT
TGTTGCCATTGCTACAGGCATCGTGGTGTCACGCTCGTCGTTTGGTATGGCTTCATTCAGCTCCGGTTCC
CAACGATCAAGGCGAGTTACATGATCCCCCATGTTGTGCAAAAAAGCGGTTAGCTCCTTCGGTCCTCCGA
TCGTTGTCAGAAGTAAGTTGGCCGCAGTGTTATCACTCATGGTTATGGCAGCACTGCATAATTCTCTTAC
TGTCATGCCATCCGTAAGATGCTTTTCTGTGACTGGTGAGTACTCAACCAAGTCATTCTGAGAATAGTGT
ATGCGGCGACCGAGTTGCTCTTGCCCGGCGTCAATACGGGATAATACCGCGCCACATAGCAGAACTTTAA
AAGTGCTCATCATTGGAAAACGTTCTTCGGGGCGAAAACTCTCAAGGATCTTACCGCTGTTGAGATCCAG
TTCGATGTAACCCACTCGTGCACCCAACTGATCTTCAGCATCTTTTACTTTCACCAGCGTTTCTGGGTGA
GCAAAAACAGGAAGGCAAAATGCCGCAAAAAAGGGAATAAGGGCGACACGGAAATGTTGAATACTCATAC
TCTTCCTTTTTCAATATTATTGAATCATTTATCAAGGTTATTGTCTCATGAGCGGATACATATTTGAATG
TATTTAGAAAAATAAACAAATAGGGGTTCCGCGCACGAATTGGCCAGCGCTGCATTACCCTGTTATCCCT
AACCGGTTGCTTGCAAAAGCAGTAATTGGAAAGCACTCTCAAAGAATCCGGAGTGAGACCGTATCACGAG
GCAGAATTTCAGATAAAAAAAATCCTTAGCTTTCGCTAAGGATGATTTCTGGAATTCGCGGCCGCTTCTA
GAGTCCCTATCAGTGATAGAGATTGACATCCCTATCAGTGATAGAGATACTGAGCACTACTAGAGAAAGA
GGAGAAATACTAGATGGCTTCCTCCGAAGACGTTATCAAAGAGTTCATGCGTTTCAAAGTTCGTATGGAA
GGTTCCGTTAACGGTCACGAGTTCGAAATCGAAGGTGAAGGTGAAGGTCGTCCGTACGAAGGTACCCAGA
CCGCTAAACTGAAAGTTACCAAAGGTGGTCCGCTGCCGTTCGCTTGGGACATCCTGTCCCCGCAGTTCCA
GTACGGTTCCAAAGCTTACGTTAAACACCCGGCTGACATCCCGGACTACCTGAAACTGTCCTTCCCGGAA
GGTTTCAAATGGGAACGTGTTATGAACTTCGAAGACGGTGGTGTTGTTACCGTTACCCAGGACTCCTCCC
TGCAAGACGGTGAGTTCATCTACAAAGTTAAACTGCGTGGTACCAACTTCCCGTCCGACGGTCCGGTTAT
GCAGAAAAAAACCATGGGTTGGGAAGCTTCCACCGAACGTATGTACCCGGAAGACGGTGCTCTGAAAGGT
GAAATCAAAATGCGTCTGAAACTGAAAGACGGTGGTCACTACGACGCTGAAGTTAAAACCACCTACATGG
CTAAAAAACCGGTTCAGCTGCCGGGTGCTTACAAAACCGACATCAAACTGGACATCACCTCCCACAACGA
AGACTACACCATCGTTGAACAGTACGAACGTGCTGAAGGTCGTCACTCCACCGGTGCTTAATAACGCTGA
TAGTGCTAGTGTAGATCGCTACTAGAGCCAGGCATCAAATAAAACGAAAGGCTCAGTCGAAAGACTGGGC
CTTTCGTTTTATCTGTTGTTTGTCGGTGAACGCTCTCTACTAGAGTCACACTGGCTCACCTTCGGGTGGG
CCTTTCTGCGTTTATATACTAGTAGGATCCTAACTCGACGTGCAGGCTTCCTCGCTCACTGACTCGCTGC
GCTCGGTCGTTCGGCTGCGGCGAGCGGTATCAGCTCACTC
Features (pLannotate 1.2.2; 11 found; start..end, strand, type, name):
    269..857     -  rep_origin     ori: high-copy-number ColE1/pMB1/pBR322/pUC origin of replication
   1028..1888    -  CDS            AmpR: β-lactamase; bla; confers resistance to ampicillin, carbenicillin, and related antibiotics
   1889..1993    -  promoter       AmpR promoter: bla
   2106..2149    -  terminator     bacterial terminator: putative bacterial transcription terminator
   2152..2173    +  misc_feature   BioBrick prefix: BioBrick prefix for parts that do not start with "ATG"
   2174..2192    +  protein_bind   tet operator: tetO; bacterial operator O2 for the tetR and tetA genes tetracycline repressor TetR
   2198..2217    +  promoter       H1-2O2 promoter (fragment): doxycycline-inducible variant of the human H1 RNA promoter (Henriksen et al., 2007)
   2254..2928    +  CDS            mRFP1: mRFP1 is a basic (constitutively fluorescent) red fluorescent protein published in 2002, derived from Discosoma sp.. It is reported to be a somewhat slowly-maturing monomer with low acid sensitivity.
   2976..3047    +  terminator     rrnB T1 terminator: transcription terminator T1 from the E. coli rrnB gene
   3063..3090    +  terminator     T7Te terminator: phage T7 early transcription terminator
   3126..3       -  rep_origin     RSF ori (fragment) (across the origin): Plasmids containing the RSF 1030 origin of replication can be propagated in E. coli cells that contain additional plasmids with compatible origins.
