[The description below was written by a language model from this plasmid's Addgene catalogue record and pLannotate feature annotations shown in this document.]
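Description:
lvl1-S5S6 [backbone] is an empty level 1 backbone from a modular synthetic-biology assembly platform built for rapid prototyping of synthetic gene networks in mammalian cells. The depositor describes it as the "Pos S5S6" member of the level 1 set, which suggests it defines one position in an ordered multi-unit assembly, although the record does not spell out what the S5 and S6 elements are, and neither is annotated in the feature tables. It is a small plasmid of roughly 3.2 kb, maintained at high copy in E. coli through a ColE1/pUC-type origin and selected with ampicillin via a β-lactamase gene under its native bla promoter. A short fragment matching the RSF origin is also detected across the sequence origin; as a fragment it is probably not a functional second replicon.

There is no gene insert. The only payload is a bacterial mRFP1 cassette that follows a BioBrick prefix. It is driven by a short promoter containing tet operator sequences and closed by the rrnB T1 and T7Te terminators, with a further putative bacterial terminator upstream insulating it from the resistance gene. A cassette of this kind typically acts as a visual placeholder that is displaced when parts are cloned in, so that red colonies mark unmodified backbone, but the record does not state this role.

The two sequence records (3,165 and 3,190 nt) share the same layout and differ by about 25 nt in the promoter region. One is annotated there as a PLtetO-1 fragment, and the other as a tet operator plus an H1-2O2 fragment, the latter probably a spurious match to the operator sequence. The depositor notes that the plasmid is slightly modified from the published version without functional differences.
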