Addgene plasmid #229198: lvl1-S5S6 [backbone]
Purpose: (Empty Backbone) lvl 1 backbone
Depositing lab: Ron Weiss. Depositing organization: Massachusetts Institute of Technology. Publication: A platform for rapid prototyping of synthetic gene networks in mammalian cells. Duportet X, Wroblewska L, Guye P, Li Y, Eyquem J, Rieders J, Rimchala T, Batt G, Weiss R. Nucleic Acids Res. 2014 Dec 1;42(21):13440-51. doi: 10.1093/nar/gku1082. Epub 2014 Nov 5. PubMed 25378321.
Backbone
  Vector backbone: lvl1 [backbone]
  Vector type: Synthetic Biology
Growth in bacteria
  Bacterial resistance: Ampicillin, 100 μg/mL
  Growth temperature: 37°C
  Growth strain: DH5alpha
  Copy number: High Copy
Gene/Insert
  Gene/Insert name: None
Terms and licenses: Academic/Nonprofit Terms; Industry Terms: Not Available to Industry
Depositor comments: lvl 1 Pos S5S6 This plasmid is slightly modified from the version used in Duportet et al. 2014, but does not have any functional differences.
How to cite: lvl1-S5S6 [backbone] was a gift from Ron Weiss (Addgene plasmid # 229198 ; http://n2t.net/addgene:229198 ; RRID:Addgene_229198)
